>Addgene plasmid #8437 | pAd-Track Control siRNA | addgene partial sequence | sequence record 17053 | 8437 with H1
AAGTCTTTGGATTTGGGATCTTATAAGTTCTGTATGAGACCACAGATCCCCGATGAAGTCGACCTCCTCA
TTCAAGAGATGAGGAGGTCGACTTCATCTTTTTGGAAAAGCTTTCTAGAGGATCTGGGCGTGGTTAAGGG
TGGGAAAGAATATATAAGGTGGGGGTCTTATGTAGTTTTGTATCTGTTTTGCAGCAGCCGCCGCCGCCAT
GAGCACCAACTCGTTTGATGGAAGCATTGTGAGCTCATATTTGACAACGCGCATGCCCCCATGGGCCGGG
GTGCGTCAGAATGTGATGGGCTCCAGCATTGATGGTCGCCCCGTCCTGCCCGCAAACTCTACTACCTTGA
CCTACGAGACCGTGTCTGGAACGCCGTTGGAGACTGCAGCCTCCGCCGCCGCTTCAGCCGCTGCAGCCAC
CGCCCGCGGGATTGTGACTGACTTTGCTTTCCTGAGCCCGCTTGCAAGCAGTGCAGCTTCCCGTTCATCC
GCCCGCGATGACAAGTTGACGGCTCTTTTGGCACAATTGGATTCTTTGACCCGGGAACTTAATGTCGTTT
CTCAGCAGCTGTTGGATCTGCGCCAGCAGGTTTCTGCCCTGAAGGCTTCCTCCCCTCCCAATGCGGTTTA
AAACATAAATAAAAAACCAGACTCTGTTTGGATTTGGATCAAGCAAGTGTCTTGCTGTCTTTATTTAGGG
GTTTTGCGCGCGCGGTAGGCCCGGGACCAGCGGTCTCGGTCGTTGAGGGTCCTGTGTATTTTTTCCAGGA
CGTGGTAAAGGTGACTCTGGATGTTCAGATACATGGGCATAAGCCCGTCTCTGGGGTGGAGGTAGCACCA
CTGCAGAGCTTCATGCTGCGGGGTGGTGTTGTAGATGATCCAGTCGTAGCAGGAGCGCTGGGCGTGGTGC
CTAAAAATGTCTTTCAGTAGCA
