[The description below was written by a language model from this plasmid's Addgene catalogue record.]
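Description:
pAd-Track Control siRNA is an adenoviral shuttle plasmid for RNA interference in mammalian cells, built on the pAd-Track backbone (about 8.3 kb). It is maintained in E. coli as a high-copy plasmid under kanamycin selection. The catalogue lists its purpose as an empty backbone, but it also records an insert of roughly 200 bp named "Control siRNA", cloned by restriction digestion between KpnI and HindIII sites, both of which remain intact.

According to the recorded backbone modification, the control hairpin is derived from a SIRT1-directed siRNA by introducing a point mutation into the targeting sequence. This makes it a mismatch control: it closely resembles the active SIRT1 knockdown construct but is presumably meant not to silence the gene efficiently, so non-specific effects of hairpin expression and viral infection can be separated from true SIRT1 loss. The record does not state which promoter drives the small RNA, and no feature table is provided, so the regulatory elements within the 200 bp cassette cannot be confirmed.

Shuttle vectors of the pAd-Track family are generally used to transfer a cassette into an adenoviral genome plasmid by homologous recombination, after which recombinant adenovirus is produced in packaging cells. They typically carry a GFP reporter for tracking transfection and infection, though this entry does not list that feature explicitly. The associated publication concerns control of glucose homeostasis by a PGC-1alpha and SIRT1 complex, consistent with use of this plasmid as the negative control for adenovirus-mediated SIRT1 knockdown.
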