Addgene plasmid #8437: pAd-Track Control siRNA
Purpose: (Empty Backbone)
Depositing lab: Pere Puigserver. Depositing organization: Johns Hopkins University and School of Medicine. Publication: Nutrient control of glucose homeostasis through a complex of PGC-1alpha and SIRT1. Rodgers JT, Lerin C, Haas W, Gygi SP, Spiegelman BM, Puigserver P. Nature 2005 Mar 3;434(7029):113-8. 10.1038/nature03354 PubMed 15744310.
Backbone
  Vector backbone: pAd-Track
  Backbone size (bp): 8320
  Modifications to backbone: Point mutation in SIRT1 siRNA
  Vector type: Mammalian Expression, Adenoviral, RNAi
Growth in bacteria
  Bacterial resistance: Kanamycin, 50 μg/mL
  Growth temperature: 37°C
  Growth strain: DH5alpha
  Copy number: High Copy
Gene/Insert
  Gene/Insert name: Control siRNA
  Insert size (bp): 200
  Cloning method: Restriction Enzyme; 5′ cloning site Kpn I (not destroyed); 3′ cloning site Hind III (not destroyed)
  Sequencing primers: 5′ No
Terms and licenses: Academic/Nonprofit Terms; Industry Terms: Not Available to Industry
Depositor comments: Target sequence: GATGAAGTCGACCTCCTCAT
How to cite: pAd-Track Control siRNA was a gift from Pere Puigserver (Addgene plasmid # 8437 ; http://n2t.net/addgene:8437 ; RRID:Addgene_8437)
